Addgene plasmid #20643: pWZL Neo Myr Flag STK38L
Depositing lab: William Hahn & Jean Zhao. Depositing organization: Dana-Farber Cancer Institute. Publication: Integrative Genomic Approaches Identify IKBKE as a Breast Cancer Oncogene (Kinase Library Clones). Boehm JS, Zhao JJ, Yao J, Kim SY, Firestein R, Dunn IF, Sjostrom SK, Garraway LA, Weremowicz S, Richardson AL, Greulich H, Stewart CJ, Mulvey LA, Shen RR, Ambrogio L, Hirozane-Kishikawa T, Hill DE, Vidal M, Meyerson M, Grenier JK, Hinkle G, Root DE, Roberts TM, Lander ES, Polyak K, Hahn WC. Cell. 2007 Jun 15. 129(6):1065-1079. 10.1016/j.cell.2007.03.052 PubMed 17574021.
Backbone
  Vector backbone: pWZL-Neo-Myr-Flag-DEST
  Backbone manufacturer: William Hahn Lab (available at Addgene, #15300)
  Vector type: Mammalian Expression, Retroviral
  Selectable markers: Neomycin (select with G418)
Growth in bacteria
  Bacterial resistance: Ampicillin, 100 μg/mL
  Growth temperature: 37°C
  Growth strain: Stbl3
  Growth instructions: Stbl3 cells to prevent recombination.
  Copy number: Unknown
Gene/Insert
  Gene/Insert name: STK38L (alt name: serine/threonine kinase 38 like)
  Species: H. sapiens (human)
  GenBank ID: NM_015000
  Entrez Gene: STK38L (a.k.a. NDR2)
  Tag / fusion protein: Myr (N terminal on backbone); Flag (N terminal on backbone)
  Cloning method: Gateway Cloning
  Sequencing primers: 5′ pWZL-Fwd (GAA CCT CCT CGT TCG ACC); 3′ pWZL-Rev (TTC CGG GCC CTC ACA TTG)
Resource information
  A portion of this plasmid was derived from a plasmid made by: 2-C1
Terms and licenses: Academic/Nonprofit Terms; Industry Terms: Not Available to Industry
Depositor comments: ORFs were cloned into Gateway compatible pEntry vectors. An LR recombination reaction was performed to move the ORF to pWZL-Neo-Myr-Flag DEST such that the ORF would have 5' myristoylation and flag tags. This plasmid is part of a kinase library, and the gene has been verified, but has not been fully sequenced for minor mutations. Please see the following link for plasmids from this article that are not part of the kinase library http://www.addgene.org/pubmed/17574021
How to cite: pWZL Neo Myr Flag STK38L was a gift from William Hahn & Jean Zhao (Addgene plasmid # 20643 ; http://n2t.net/addgene:20643 ; RRID:Addgene_20643)
