[The description below was written by a language model from this plasmid's Addgene catalogue record.]
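Description:
pWZL Neo Myr Flag STK38L is a retroviral mammalian expression plasmid built on the Gateway-compatible pWZL-Neo-Myr-Flag-DEST backbone. It is propagated in bacteria under ampicillin selection, in a recombination-deficient strain chosen to limit rearrangement, which is a common precaution for vectors containing repeated retroviral sequences. In mammalian cells, transduced or transfected populations are selected with G418 through the neomycin resistance marker. No feature table accompanies the record, so the promoter driving the insert, the bacterial origin of replication and the arrangement of the neomycin cassette are not stated, and the copy number is listed as unknown.

The insert is the human open reading frame for STK38L (serine/threonine kinase 38 like, also known as NDR2). It was first cloned into a Gateway entry vector and then moved into the destination backbone by an LR recombination reaction. This places the ORF downstream of two backbone-encoded N-terminal elements: a myristoylation signal and a Flag epitope. A myristoylation signal directs lipid modification that targets the fusion protein to membranes, a strategy often used to promote kinase activation. The Flag tag allows detection or immunoprecipitation with standard antibodies.

The construct belongs to a library of myristoylated, Flag-tagged kinase clones associated with a study that used integrative genomic approaches to find breast cancer oncogenes. It is suited to stable retroviral expression of membrane-targeted STK38L in gain-of-function screens or follow-up experiments. The depositors note that the identity of the gene has been verified but that the clone has not been fully sequenced for minor mutations.
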