>Addgene plasmid #20643 | pWZL Neo Myr Flag STK38L | addgene partial sequence | sequence record 26469 | 20643 with pWZL-Fwd
CTCCTTCTCTAGGCGCCGGCCGGATCCAGAATTCGCCACCATGGGGTCTTCAAAATCTAAACCAAAGGAC
CCCAGCCAGCGCCGGCGCAGGATCCGAGGTTACCTTGACTACAAAGACGATGACGACAAGCAATTGACAA
GTTTGTACAAAAAAGTTGGCATGGCAATGACGGCAGGGACTACAACAACCTTTCCTATGAGCAACCATAC
CCGGGAAAGAGTGACTGTAGCCAAGCTCACATTGGAGAATTTTTATAGCAACCTAATTTTACAGCATGAA
GAGAGAGAAACCAGGCAGAAGAAATTAGAAGTGGCCATGGAAGAAGAAGGATTAGCAGATGAAGAGAAAA
AGTTACGTCGATCACAACACGCTCGCAAAGAAACAGAGTTCTTACGGCTCAAAAGGACCAGACTTGGCTT
GGATGACTTTGAGTCTCTGAAAGTTATAGGAAGAGGAGCTTTTGGAGAGGTGCGGTTGGTCCAGAAGAAA
GATACAGGCCATATCTATGCAATGAAGATATTGAGAAAGTCTGATATGCTTGAAAAAGAGCAGGTGGCCC
ATATCCGAGCAGAAAGAGATATTTTGGTAGAAGCAGATGGTGCCTGGGTGGTGAAGATGTTTTACAGTTT
TCANGATAAGAGGAATCTTTATCTAATCATGGAATTTCTCCCTGGAGGTGACATGATGACATTGCTAATG
AAGAAAGACACCTTGACAGAAGANGAAACACAGTTCTACATTTCA
